>Addgene plasmid #245143 | pPOE031 | addgene full sequence | sequence record 495310 | Addgene NGS Result
TTGAGATCCTTTTTTTCTGCGCGTAATCTGCTGCTTGCAAACAAAAAAACCACCGCTACCAGCGGTGGTT
TGTTTGCCGGATCAAGAGCTACCAACTCTTTTTCCGAAGGTAACTGGCTTCAGCAGAGCGCAGATACCAA
ATACTGTTCTTCTAGTGTAGCCGTAGTTAGGCCACCACTTCAAGAACTCTGTAGCACCGCCTACATACCT
CGCTCTGCTAATCCTGTTACCAGTGGCTGCTGCCAGTGGCGATAAGTCGTGTCTTACCGGGTTGGACTCA
AGACGATAGTTACCGGATAAGGCGCAGCGGTCGGGCTGAACGGGGGGTTCGTGCACACAGCCCAGCTTGG
AGCGAACGACCTACACCGAACTGAGATACCTACAGCGTGAGCTATGAGAAAGCGCCACGCTTCCCGAAGG
GAGAAAGGCGGACAGGTATCCGGTAAGCGGCAGGGTCGGAACAGGAGAGCGCACGAGGGAGCTTCAAGGG
GGAAACGCCTGGTATCTTTATAGTCCTGTCGGGTTTCGCCACCTCTGACTTGAGCGTCGATTTTTGTGAT
GCTCGTCAGGGGGGCGGAGCCTATGGAAAAACGCCAGCAACGCGGCCTTTTTACGGTTCCTGGCCTTTTG
CTGGCCTTTTGCTCACATGTTCTTTCCTGCGTTATCCCCTGATTCTGTGGATAACCGTATTACCGCCTTT
GAGTGAGCTGATACCGCTCGCCGCAGCCGAACGACCGAGCGCAGCGAGTCAGTGAGCGAGGAAGCGGAAG
AGCGCTCGGCCGGGGATCGATCCCCGGGTACGTACCCGGCAGTTTTTCTTTTTCGGCAAGTGTTCAAGAA
GTTATTAAGTCGGGAGTGCAGTCGAAGTGGGCAAGTTGAAAAATTCACAAAAATGTGGTATAATATCTTT
GTTCATTAGAGCGATAAACTTGAATTTGAGAGGGAACTTAGATGGTATTTGAAAAAATTGATAAAAATAG
TTGGAACAGAAAAGAGTATTTTGACCACTACTTTGCAAGTGTACCTTGTACCTACAGCATGACCGTTAAA
GTGGATATCACACAAATAAAGGAAAAGGGAATGAAACTATATCCTGCAATGCTTTATTATATTGCAATGA
TTGTAAACCGCCATTCAGAGTTTAGGACGGCAATCAATCAAGATGGTGAATTGGGGATATATGATGAGAT
GATACCAAGCTATACAATATTTCACAATGATACTGAAACATTTTCCAGCCTTTGGACTGAGTGTAAGTCT
GACTTTAAATCATTTTTAGCAGATTATGAAAGTGATACGCAACGGTATGGAAACAATCATAGAATGGAAG
GAAAGCCAAATGCTCCGGAAAACATTTTTAATGTATCTATGATACCGTGGTCAACCTTCGATGGCTTTAA
TCTGAATTTGCAGAAAGGATATGATTATTTGATTCCTATTTTTACTATGGGGAAATATTATAAAGAAGAT
AACAAAATTATACTTCCTTTGGCAATTCAAGTTCATCACGCAGTATGTGACGGATTTCACATTTGCCGTT
TTGTAAACGAATTGCAGGAATTGATAAATAGTTAACTTCAGGTTTGTCTGTAACTAAAAACAAGTATTTA
AGCAAAAACATCGTAGAAATACGGTGTTTTTTGTTACCCTAAAATCTACAATTTTATACATAACCACAGG
TTAGTACAAAGACCTTGTGTTTCTTTTTGAAAGGCTTAAAACAAGGATTTTTCCTTGATTTAAGCCCCGA
AAAGCAACACAACCAAGGTTTTAGTATCAATCTGTGGTTTTTATATTTTCAGAGACCGGTCAGATCTGCA
GAATTCGCCCTTCCTGCTTCGGGGTCATTATAGCGATTTTTTCGGTATATCCATCCTTTTTCGCACGATA
TACAGGATTTTGCCAAAGGGTTCGTGTAGACTTTCCTTGGTGTATCCAACGGCGTCAGCCGGGCAGGATA
GGTGAAGTAGGCCCACCCGCGAGCGGGTGTTCCTTCTTCACTGTCCCTTATTCGCACCTGGCGGTGCTCA
ACGGGAATCCTGCTCTGCGAGGCTGGCCGGCTACCGCCGGCGTAACAGATGAGGGCAAGCGGATGGCTGA
TGAAACCAAGCCAACCAGGAAGGGCAGCCCACCTATCAAGGTGTACTGCCTTCCAGACGAACGAAGAGCG
ATTGAGGAAAAGGCGGCGGCGGCCGGCATGAGCCTGTCGGCCTACCTGCTGGCCGTCGGCCAGGGCTACA
AAATCACGGGCGTCGTGGACTATGAGCACGTCCGCGAGCTGGCCCGCATCAATGGCGACCTGGGCCGCCT
GGGCGGCCTGCTGAAACTCTGGCTCACCGACGACCCGCGCACGGCGCGGTTCGGTGATGCCACGATCCTC
GCCCTGCTGGCGAAGATCGAAGAGAAGCAGGACGAGCTTGGCAAGGTCATGATGGGCGTGGTCCGCCCGA
GGGCAGAGCCATGACTTTTTTAGCCGCTAAAACGGCCGGGGGGTGCGCGTGATTGCCAAGCACGTCCCCA
TGCGCTCCATCAAGAAGAGCGACTTCGCGGAGCTGGTGAAGTACATCACCGACGAGCAAGGCAAGACCGA
TCCCCTACTACTGACAGCTTCCAAGGAGCTAAAGAGGTCCCTAGCGCAGCCTAAGGGCGAATTCCAGCAC
ACTGGCATCTTTTTATTTAGGGATTTCTCACATAAAATAGAGGCTATTTATAGCCTCTATTTTATTTTAT
ATTTATTTTAAATAAAAAAGACTTCTCATGAGAGAAGCCTTTTTCTATTTAAAGTTTTATTAAAACTTAT
AGGATCCTTAGTGGTGGTGATGATGATGAACCTCGAGGTTAAATTTATATAAGTATTGCACTGTTGCTTC
CCTTATATTTTTATTTAAAGCTTCAAACATGTCATATCCTTCTAAAGCATATTCCTTAAATGGGTCTTTT
TGAGCATAAGATTTAAGACCTATATACTGTTTTAACTGTTCCATAGCATCTATATGATCTATCCAGTATT
GATCAACCACTTTTAAAAGTACTGTTTTTTCTAACTCTGCAACCTTATCAATACCAAGCATCATCTTTTT
CAAGTCATAAACTCTTTTTGAAATTTCATATGTGCTATCAATTATCTCTTGGACACTTTTTTTATCTACA
CCAGGTATTAGTAATGTATCTGCTGGCATAAATGTACTATATAAATGTTTAAAATATCCATAATAATCTC
TTTTTCTTCCAATTAAATAAGTTTCTCCTGCTTCTTGTATGATGTCTTTAACCATTTTTTGAATATCTTC
TTGTATATCTTCATCATTTAACACTTTATTTCTTTCATTATATATAACTTTTCTTTGCTCATTAATAGTA
TCATCATATTTAAGAACATTTTTTCTTATTTCAAAATTTTTACCTTCTACACCTTTTTGCGCTCTTTCTA
TAGCTCTTGTAAGTGCTTTACTTTCAATAGCCGTATTTTCGTTTGAACTTGTTCTCTTCATAAGTTTCTC
TATAGTTTTTCCACCATAAAGCTTTATTACATCATCTTCAAGACTTACAAAGAATCTTGATGTACCTGGG
TCTCCTTGACGACCAGAACGCCCTCTAAGCTGATTATCAATTCTTCTTGATTCGTGTCTTTCTGTTCCTA
TAACATAAAGTCCACCTAAATCTTTAACTTCTTGTTCTTCTTCTTTATCTCCTGCACCTAGAGAAATATC
TGTTCCTCTACCTGCCATATTTGTAGCAATCGTTATAGCATCTAATTTACCGGCTTTAGAAATTATCTCT
GCCTCTTTATCATGTTGTTTAGCATTTAAGACTTGATGCTTAATACCTTGTTTTTTAAGCATTTTAGACA
GCTTCTCAGATTTTTCAACAGAAACTGTTCCCACAAGTATTGGCTGTCTAGTCTTATGTATCCTTATTAT
TTCTTCTACAACAGCACTATACTTTTCTTCTTCTGTTTTAAATACCTTATCATGTAAATCAGCTCTAATA
ACTGGTCTATTAGTTGGTATTTGGACAACATTTAATTTATAGATTGACTCAAATTCCCCTTCTTCTGTCT
TTGCAGTACCAGTCATACCAGAAAGTTTTTCATATAGTCTGAAGAAATTTTGATAAGTCACAGTAGCCAT
AGTTTTAGATTCATTCTTTATCTCAACACCTTCTTTTGCTTCTATAGCTTGGTGAAGTCCATCTGTATAT
CTTCTACCATCCATTACTCTTCCTGTAAATTCGTCAACTATCATTACTTCTCCATTTGAAATAACATAGT
CAACATCTTTTTCCATAAGCTTATGACCTCTTAAAGCTTGATTTATATGATGATATAATTCTATGTTCTT
TATATCAGTAAGGTTTGTTATACCAAAAAATGACTCAGCTTTACTTATACCACTTGCTGTTAATGCTATA
GTTTTATCTTTTCTGTCCAGCTCAAAGTCTTCTTCTTTAACAGTTTTTACAAAGCTATTTGCTAACTCAT
AAAGTTTTAAATCTTCATCACCATCTCCTGCAATAATAAGTGGAGTTCTGGCTTCATCTATTAATATTGA
GTCAACTTCATCTACTATAGCAAAATTTAGTTCCCTTTGTACTTTATGAGATAAATCTGGCACCATATTA
TCTCTTAAATAATCAAATCCAAATTCACTATTTGTACCATAAGTTATATCACATTTATATTGTTGTTTTC
TTATATTTGGGTCTTGGTTAGATATAATTACTCCTACTGTCATTCCAAGAGATTCATAAACTGGGCTCAT
AAGCTCCTTATCACGTTCTGCCAGGTAATCATTTACTGTGATTACATGTACACCCTTACCTGTAAGGGCA
TTTAAATATACTGGTGCTACTTCAACTAGAGTTTTACCTTCACCAGTTTTCATCTCTGCTATCTTTCCTT
GATGTATTACTATTCCACCAATTAATTGAACTCTATATTGACGCATTCCCAATTTTCTTTTTGATACTTC
TCTTACTACAGCAAATGCTTCTGGAAGTATATCATCTAAGGTTTCACCTTTTTTAAGTCTATTTTTAAAT
ATAGCTGTCATGTCTTTTAGTTCTTCATATGATAGATTTTTCATACTATCTTCTAATGCATCTATTTTAT
CTACTATAACATTCAATTTCTTTATTTCTTGCTCATCTGCTTTGTCAAGTATCGAATCTATAACTGACAT
ATAAGTACCTCCTTTTCTATTGTCCGAGCTCAGATCTGTTAACGCTACGATCAAGCTTATTTTAATTATA
CTCTATCAATGATAGAGTGTCAATATTTTTTTTAGTTTTTCATGAAGTCCAGGGCATCGAAATAAAAAAC
TAGTTTGACAAATAACTCTATCAATGATATAATGTCAACAAAAAGGAGGAATTAATGATGTCTAGATTAG
ATAAAAGTAAAGTGATTAACAGCGCATTAGAGCTGCTTAATGAGGTCGGAATCGAAGGTTTAACAACCCG
TAAACTCGCCCAGAAGCTAGGTGTAGAGCAGCCTACATTGTATTGGCATGTAAAAAATAAGCGGGCTTTG
CTCGACGCCTTAGCCATTGAGATGTTAGATAGGCACCATACTCACTTTTGCCCTTTAGAAGGGGAAAGCT
GGCAAGATTTTTTACGTAATAACGCTAAAAGTTTTAGATGTGCTTTACTAAGTCATCGCGATGGAGCAAA
AGTACATTTAGGTACACGGCCTACAGAAAAACAGTATGAAACTCTCGAAAATCAATTAGCCTTTTTATGC
CAACAAGGTTTTTCACTAGAGAATGCATTATATGCACTCAGCGCTGTGGGGCATTTTACTTTAGGTTGCG
TATTGGAAGATCAAGAGCATCAAGTCGCTAAAGAAGAAAGGGAAACACCTACTACTGATAGTATGCCGCC
ATTATTACGACAAGCTATCGAATTATTTGATCACCAAGGTGCAGAGCCAGCCTTCTTATTCGGCCTTGAA
TTGATCATATGCGGATTAGAAAAACAACTTAAATGTGAAAGTGGGTCTTAAGGTACCATAAAAATAAGAA
GCCTGCAAATGCAGGCTTCTTATTTTTATGCTAGCTTGATGCAGAATTCGCCCTTAAGTCTAAAAATTAG
GGGAGATGTAAGGATTTGGGAAAAATAGAAGATGTTATAATCATAAATATGGTATTCGTAGGCTTAAAGT
CAAAAAGGAGGTGAAATATAAATAGATTTTTAGCTAAATTAAGTAAGAAATAGGAGGAGATTTATTGAAC
AAAAAATTAGAAAAACCATTTGTATATAAGAGAGAGTACGATTTGACTGGATATGATGTTGAAATTTTAC
AAAAATATGAGTTAGAACAAGCAATATATGTTTATGTTGGGAGTAGTTGTGCATATAACATGAGAGCTAG
AAGTAGTAAATGGAGATACCATATAAGAACAAATAATAAGTCTATATGTTGTAACATTAAAAATTTTATA
CATAACTTGGAATTGTTTTATAAAATGGAATTAAAGTTGTCAGATAATATTATTAATGATAAGCTATACT
ATAGCAATATAGCAGAGTTTGAAGAATTTGAAACACTAGAAAAAGCTAGAGAGGTAGAAAGTACTATTAT
AAGTCAATATCAATTTTTAGATTCTATAAATCATATGTTAAAACAAAAAATAATTTTATTGAGTAATAAG
GATAGTGTGTTAAACATAACTAAAAATGGAAATACAAATTATTTGAAAGTAAAAAATAAATACATAGAAA
AACATAAGAACAAGCCAATAATGAGATACCATATCAACTGTCAATTCAATACAGATGGAAGTGTCAAAAG
TATTACACAGGAGTTTGAACCAATATTGGAATTAAACAAAAAAAATACCCTAAGCCGACCAAGCAGAGTA
TTTTTAAAATAATATTTTAAGATAACAACAAAATGAGATAATACTACTAGACAATGACAACTCAACTACC
AATTGAGTTTATGGAGCTACCAACTCCAATATCGGTCTAACTGATTAAGTATCTGTAGTTATATAATAAT
ATTGCTATCAATTTTAGCATCTTAACAATATTATTATACATACTAAGCTAAAATTATTCAATAGTTGTAA
AAGTTGATTAGTCAATAAGTATATATTTAATGTAGTGTTATCTCTTAAAAAAACTAGATAAGGAGATAAT
AAATATATGGAACAATTAGATTCAAAATATAAGTTGAAAAAATTTCTAATGGCAGTATTTAGAGATGGTA
TAGGACAAGGAAATAATCTTATTGATAATGAATATGTTAGAGTATTTCAAAATAATAAAAGTAATAGTAA
ACAATTAGAACTCGGAGAAGAATTTAAAGAATATAGTAAAACAACTTTTTTTAAAAATATAGATGATATA
GTAGAATTTACCTTCGCAAAAAATATTTATTATGAAAATACATTTTTTAACCTATGTACAACTGATGGAA
AAGCAGGAACCAATGAAAACTTAATAAATAGATATGCATTAGGATTTGATTTTGACAAAAAAGAATTAGG
ACAAGGTTTTAATTATAAAGATATAATTAATTTATTTACTAAGATAGGATTACATTATCATATCCTAGTT
GATAGTGGAAATGGATTCCATGTTTATGTGCTAATTAATAAAACTAATAACATTAAGTTAGTATCAGAAG
TTACAAATACATTAATAAATAAATTGGGTGCAGATAAACAAGCAAATTTATCTACTCAAGTATTAAGAGT
ACCTTATACATATAATATTAAAAATACTACTAAACAAGTAAAAATAATACACCAAGACAAAAATATATAT
AGATATGACATAGAAAAGTTAGCTAAAAAATATTGCAAAGATGTAAAAACAGTAGGTAATACTAATACAA
AATATATATTAGATAGTAAGCTACCAAATTGTATAGTAGATATTTTAAAAAATGGTAGTAAAGATGGACA
TAAAAACCTAGATTTGCAAAAAATAGTTGTGACTTTAAGATTGAGGAATAAAAGTTTAAGTCAAGTAATA
TCCGTTGCTAGAGAATGGAACTATATATCACAAAATAGTCTTTCAAATAGTGAGCTAGAATATCAAGTCA
AGTATATGTATGAGAAGCTTAAAACGGTTAATTTTGGTTGTACAGGTTGTGAGTTTAATAGTGATTGTTG
GAATAAAATAGAATCAGATTTTATATATAGTGATGAAGATACTTTGTTCAATATGCCACATAAGCACTCA
AAGGATTTGAAATATAAGAATAGGAAAGGGGTTAAAATAATGACTGGTAATCAATTGTTTATCTATAATG
TGTTACTTAACAATAAAGATAGAGAATTAAACATAGACGATATAATGGAGCTGATAACCTATAAACGTAA
GAAGAAAGTTAAAAACATTGTTATGAGTGAAAAGACATTAAGAGAAACATTAAAAGAACTTCAACATAAT
GATTATATTACAAAAACAAAAGGTGTTACAAAGCTAGGAATAAAAGATACATACAATGTAAAAGAAGTTA
GATGTAATATAGATAAACAATATACTATTAGTTACTTTGTTACCATGGCAGTAATTTGGGGAATAATTTC
AACTGAAGAATTAAGATTATATACTCATATGAGATATAAGCAAGATTTATTGGTCAAAGATGATAAAATA
AAAGGAAATATATTAAGAATTAATCAAGAGGAATTAGCAAAAGATTTAGGAGTAACACAGCAAAGAATTT
CAAATATGATAGAATCTTTATTAGATACTAAAATTTTAGATGTATGGGAAACTAAAATAAATGATAGAGG
ATTTATGTACTATACATATAGATTAAACAAGTAGATTTTTGATAGGATTAGAATTGATTTTCTAGTCCTA
TTTTTATGCAAAAAAACTAATTAATAAAAATTTCTTTTGGTAAAATAATTGTACGAGAATTGCAAAAAAA
AAATGGCATCAAAGTATTGAAATTAAGCCGTTTTAAAAATTTCTTTTGGTAAAATAATTGTACATATATA
TGTAGTATATATATATATGTTTTTTAGAGAATGTATAACTAGAATATAGAGCTAGAATATAGAGAATGTA
TAACTAGAATATAGAGCTAGAATATAGAGAATGTATAACTAGAATATAGAGCTAGAATATAGAGAATGTA
TAACTAGAATATAGAGCTAGAATATAGAGAATGTATAACTAGAATATAGAGCTAGAATATAGAGAATGTA
TAACTAGAATATAGAGCTAGAATATAGAGAATGTATAACTAGAATATAGAGCTAGAATCCTAATTAGTAG
GTGCTTTTTTAAAACAAGTTAAAAATCAAAAATAGTATTAGTAAGCATTGGAAATGCTAGATTCTAAAAT
AGAAAAGTAAAAAATTGGTGCACTATCTAAACTTATCTATATCGCTTTTTCCGTCGTTTGGTTCTCTAGT
TACGATACAGGGGATATGCTTATATTGAGTTATAGTACTAATCAGTGCTTAATATAGTTAATAAAATTAT
AGTTACCATAGTTTAGTAACTATGATGTATGTTAGTTAGAAACTTGCATTTCATGACCAAAATCCCTTAA
CGTGAGTTTTCGTTCCACTGAGCGTCAGACCCCGTAGAAAAGATCAAAGGATCTTC
Features (pLannotate 1.2.2; 8 found; start..end, strand, type, name):
      1..589     +  rep_origin     ori: high-copy-number ColE1/pMB1/pBR322/pUC origin of replication
    952..1572    +  CDS            catP: CAT2_CLOPF - Protein inferred from homology: Swiss-Prot protein existence level 3. This enzyme is an effector of chloramphenicol resistance in bacteria. From Clostridium perfringens.
   1951..2060    +  oriT           oriT: incP origin of transfer
   2093..2464    +  CDS            traJ: oriT-recognizing protein; traJ
   2502..2597    +  CDS            traI (fragment): TRAI6_ECOLX - Experimental evidence at protein level: Swiss-Prot protein existence level 1. The initiation process of transfer DNA synthesis requires the interaction of at least three plasmid-specific components (TraH, I, and J) at the transfer origin resulting in the assembly of a specialised nucleoprotein complex - the relaxosome. Site- and strand-specific cleavage at the transfer origin is dependent on TraI and TraJ. From Escherichia coli.
   2838..5180    -  CDS            secA2: SECA2_CLOD6 - Experimental evidence at protein level: Swiss-Prot protein existence level 1. Part of the Sec protein translocase complex. Interacts with the SecYEG preprotein conducting channel. Has a central role in coupling the hydrolysis of ATP to the transfer of proteins into and across the cell membrane, serving as an ATP-driven molecular motor driving the stepwise translocation of polypeptide chains across the membrane. From Clostridioides difficile (strain 630) (Peptoclostridium difficile).
   5250..5268    -  protein_bind   tet operator: bacterial operator O1 for the tetR and tetA genes tetracycline repressor TetR
   5378..6001    +  CDS            TetR: tetracycline repressor TetR; tetR from transposon Tn10; TetR binds to the tetracycline operator tetO to inhibit transcription. This inhibition can be relieved by adding tetracycline or doxycycline.
