[The description below was written by a language model from this plasmid's Addgene catalogue record and pLannotate feature annotations shown in this document.]
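Description:
pPOE031 is an E. coli–Clostridium shuttle expression plasmid built on the pMTL960 backbone and intended for producing the Clostridioides difficile SecA2 protein. In E. coli it replicates at high copy from a ColE1/pUC-type origin and is selected with chloramphenicol through catP, the Clostridium perfringens chloramphenicol acetyltransferase gene, which also works as a marker in clostridia. An incP oriT with traJ and a fragment of traI allows the plasmid to be mobilised by conjugation from a suitable E. coli donor into C. difficile. The annotated features cover only about two thirds of the 9.6 kb sequence. The remaining stretch is unannotated, and the record does not identify a Gram-positive replicon, although one would be expected in a vector of this type.

The payload is the full secA2 coding sequence, cloned between KpnI and BamHI. SecA2 is the accessory ATPase motor of the Sec translocase, coupling ATP hydrolysis to the export of polypeptides through the SecYEG channel. The catalogue describes expression as constitutive from the Pcwp2 promoter with a C-terminal histidine tag for detection or affinity purification. The record is inconsistent on the tag length, giving 3xHis in the purpose statement and 6xHis in the insert fields, and the feature table does not annotate a tag.

The sequenced plasmid also carries a tet operator immediately upstream of secA2 and a divergently oriented TetR gene. This arrangement is typical of a tetracycline-inducible Ptet system rather than a constitutive promoter, and Pcwp2 itself is not annotated. The promoter configuration should therefore be checked against the sequence. The plasmid belongs to a set of genetic tools for C. difficile and related species, and suits complementation, overexpression or pull-down studies of SecA2-dependent secretion.
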