Addgene plasmid #245143: pPOE031
Purpose: Expression plasmid with the constitutive Pcwp2 promoter driving expression of the C. difficile secA2 gene and adding a C-term 3xHis tag
Depositing lab: Robert Fagan. Depositing organization: University of Sheffield. Publication: A set of genetic tools for use in Clostridioides difficile and related species. Fisher H, de Lussy Kubisa L, Jakhmola A, Walker E, Kirk JA, Oatley P, Chaudhuri RR, Douce GR, Ormsby MJ, Fagan RP. Microbiology (Reading). 2026 Feb;172(2). doi: 10.1099/mic.0.001665. PubMed 41712450.
Backbone
  Vector backbone: pMTL960
  Backbone manufacturer: Nigel P Minton
  Vector type: Bacterial Expression
Growth in bacteria
  Bacterial resistance: Chloramphenicol, 25 μg/mL
  Growth temperature: 37°C
  Growth strain: DH5alpha
  Copy number: High Copy
Gene/Insert
  Gene/Insert name: Pcwp2-secA2-6xHis
  Species: Synthetic
  Promoter: Pcwp2
  Tag / fusion protein: 6 x His (C terminal on insert)
  Cloning method: Restriction Enzyme; 5′ cloning site KpnI (unknown if destroyed); 3′ cloning site BamHI (unknown if destroyed)
Terms and licenses: Academic/Nonprofit Terms; Industry Terms: Not Available to Industry
How to cite: pPOE031 was a gift from Robert Fagan (Addgene plasmid # 245143 ; http://n2t.net/addgene:245143 ; RRID:Addgene_245143)
